Addgene plasmid #247397: cwby0047
Purpose: GGA cloning AGGA-HALC1_004-GS-promoter-ccdb-TTCC-SNAC-6xhis
Depositing lab: David Baker. Publication: Accelerating protein design by scaling experimental characterization. Qian J, Milles LF, Wicky BIM, Ragotte RJ, Motmaen A, Borst AJ, Skotheim R, Ols S, Coventry B, Li X, Kibler RD, Goreshnik I, Exposit M, Lore K, Stewart L, Baker D. Nat Commun. 2026 Aug 20;17(1):9945. doi: 10.1038/s41467-026-76740-9. PubMed 42754580.
Backbone
  Vector backbone: pET29
  Vector type: Bacterial Expression
Growth in bacteria
  Bacterial resistance: Kanamycin, 50 μg/mL
  Growth temperature: 37°C
  Growth strain: NEB Stable
  Copy number: Unknown
Gene/Insert
  Gene/Insert name: ccdb
  Species: Synthetic
  Promoter: T7
  Cloning method: Golden Gate
Terms and licenses: Academic/Nonprofit Terms; Industry Terms: Not Available to Industry
Depositor comments: Please visit https://doi.org/10.1101/2025.08.05.668824 for bioRxiv preprint.
How to cite: cwby0047 was a gift from David Baker (Addgene plasmid # 247397 ; http://n2t.net/addgene:247397 ; RRID:Addgene_247397)
