[The description below was written by a language model from this plasmid's Addgene catalogue record and pLannotate feature annotations shown in this document.]
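Description:
cwby0047 is a pET29-based bacterial expression vector built as a Golden Gate assembly (GGA) entry plasmid, in which a ccdB counter-selection cassette marks the position where a designed protein-coding insert is to be placed. The purpose string lays out the intended architecture: an AGGA overhang, an N-terminal fusion partner called HALC1_004 followed by a GS linker, then a promoter-driven ccdB dropout, a TTCC overhang, and a C-terminal SNAC-6xHis tail. HALC1_004 is not annotated in the feature table, but an unannotated gap between the ribosome binding site and the ccdB region is where it would be expected to sit; the record does not say what this domain is. The annotated ccdA fragment just upstream of ccdB probably belongs to the native sequence that supplies the cassette's own promoter. The His tag is detected as a short match to a longer His annotation. SNAC generally refers to a short sequence permitting nickel-assisted chemical cleavage, which would allow tag removal.

Expression runs from a T7 promoter with a lac operator and the T7 gene 10 RBS, terminated by the T7 terminator, and the plasmid carries lacI so that expression is IPTG-inducible in hosts supplying T7 RNA polymerase. CcdB poisons DNA gyrase, so in sensitive strains plasmids that retain the cassette are eliminated and only clones where an insert has replaced it survive, giving low-background cloning. Propagation relies on a ColE1/pMB1-type origin with rop and bom, with kanamycin resistance for selection and an f1 origin also present; the tetracycline resistance fragments are backbone remnants. The associated publication concerns scaling up experimental characterization of designed proteins, consistent with use for high-throughput cloning, expression and His-tag purification.
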