Features (pLannotate 1.2.2; 20 found; start..end, strand, type, name):
    286..304     +  promoter       T7 promoter: promoter for bacteriophage T7 RNA polymerase
    305..329     +  protein_bind   lac operator: The lac repressor binds to the lac operator to inhibit transcription in E. coli. This inhibition can be relieved by adding lactose or isopropyl-β-D-thiogalactopyranoside (IPTG). lac repressor encoded by lacI
    344..366     +  RBS            RBS: efficient ribosome binding site from bacteriophage T7 gene 10 (Olins and Rangwala, 1989)
    591..662     +  CDS            ccdA (fragment): CCDA_ECO57 - Also known as H, letA. Experimental evidence at protein level: Swiss-Prot protein existence level 1. Antitoxin component of a type II toxin-antitoxin (TA) system which inhibits the post-segregational killing (PSK) of plasmid-free cells, also referred to as a plasmid addiction system. Binds to and blocks the activity of CcdB; will also remove bound CcdB protein from the CcdB-GyrA complex by forming a CcdA-CcdB complex, a process termed rejuvenation. Functions as a transcriptional corepressor for the ccdAB operon, repression also requires CcdB (By similarity). From Escherichia coli
    696..998     +  CDS            ccdB: CCDB_ECOLI - Also known as G, letB, letD. Experimental evidence at protein level: Swiss-Prot protein existence level 1. Toxic component of a type II toxin-antitoxin (TA) system, functioning in plasmid maintainence. Responsible for the post- segregational killing (PSK) of plasmid-free cells, also referred to as a plasmid addiction system. Half-life of over 2 hours. Cell killing by CcdB is accompanied by filamentation, defects in chromosome and plasmid segregation, defects in cell division, formation of anucleate cells, decreased DNA synthesis and plasmid loss. Interferes with the activity of DN
   1032..1050    +  CDS            9xHis (fragment): 9xHis affinity tag
   1069..1118    +  CDS            SET1 (fragment): solubility-enhancement tag derived from T7 phage gene 10B
   1126..1173    +  terminator     T7 terminator: transcription terminator for bacteriophage T7 RNA polymerase
   1210..1638    +  rep_origin     f1 ori (sequence partly withheld): f1 bacteriophage origin of replication; arrow indicates direction of (+) strand synthesis
   1691..1748    +  promoter       AmpR promoter (fragment): bla
   1757..2572    -  CDS            KanR: aminoglycoside phosphotransferase; aph(3')-Ia; confers resistance to kanamycin in bacteria or G418 (Geneticin®) in eukaryotes
   2694..3282    +  rep_origin     ori: high-copy-number ColE1/pMB1/pBR322/pUC origin of replication
   3468..3607    -  misc_feature   bom: basis of mobility region from pBR322
   3709..3900    -  CDS            rop: Rop protein, which maintains plasmids at low copy number; rop
   3917..4297    +  CDS            YPB1_ECOLX: Protein predicted: Swiss-Prot protein existence level 4. From Escherichia coli.
   4369..4660    -  CDS            TcR (fragment): tetracycline efflux protein; tet; confers resistance to tetracycline
   4675..4696    -  protein_bind   CAP binding site: CAP binding activates transcription in the presence of cAMP. E. coli catabolite activator protein
   4709..5791    -  CDS            lacI: lac repressor; lacI; The lac repressor binds to the lac operator to inhibit transcription in E. coli. This inhibition can be relieved by adding lactose or isopropyl-β-D-thiogalactopyranoside (IPTG).
   5792..5869    -  promoter       lacI promoter: lacI
   5877..260     -  CDS            TcR (fragment) (across the origin): tetracycline efflux protein; tet; confers resistance to tetracycline
>Addgene plasmid #247397 | cwby0047 | addgene full sequence | sequence record 493145 | Addgene NGS Result
ACTCCTGCATTAGGAAGCAGCCCAGTAGTAGGTTGAGGCCGTTGAGCACCGCCGCCGCAAGGAATGGTGC
ATGCAAGGAGATGGCGCCCAACAGTCCCCCGGCCACGGGGCCTGCCACCATACCCACGCCGAAACAAGCG
CTCATGAGCCCGAAGTGGCGAGCCCGATCTTCCCCATCGGTGATGTCGGCGATATAGGCGCCAGCAACCG
CACCTGTGGCGCCGGTGATGCCGGCCACGATGCGTCCGGCGTAGAGGATCGAGATCGATCTCGATCCCGC
GAAATTAATACGACTCACTATAGGGGAATTGTGAGCGGATAACAATTCCCCTCTAGAAATAATTTTGTTT
AACTTTAAGAAGGAGATATACATATGATTGTGAGCCTGGAAAAGCATCCGGGCGGCGTGCATATTATCAC
CCTGAGCAGCGAAGAAAACCTGGAAAACTTTGTTAAAGAACTGAAGAAACTGGGCGCAGAAGTGGAACGC
CTGCCGGAACCAAATACTGTGCGCGTGCGTGCGCCGGAAGAAGTGGTCGAAGAAGCGCTGAAGAACACCA
AATTTAAAGGATCAGGAGGAGACCGGTAATAAAAAGCGTATTACAGTGACAGTTGACAGCGACAGCTATC
AGTTGCTCAAGGCATATATGATGTCAATATCTCCGGTCTGGTATGCACAACCAAGAATGAAGCCCATGCA
GTTTAAGGTTTACACCTATAAAAGAGAGAGCCGTTATCGTCTGTTTGTGGATGTACAGAGTGATATTATT
GACACGCCCGGGCGACGGATGGTGATCCCCCTGGCCAGTGCACGTCTGCTGTCAGATAAAGTCTCCCGTG
AACTTTACCCGGTGGTGCATATCGGGGATGAAAGCTGGCGCATGATGACCACCGATATGGCCAGTGTGCC
GGTTTCCGTTATCGGGGAAGAAGTGGCTGATCTCAGCCACCGCGAAAATGACATCAAAAACGCCATTAAC
CTGATGTTCTGGGGAATATGAACGGTCTCGTTCCCATCATTGGGGCAGCACCCACCACCACCACCACCAC
TAATGATAATGAGATCCGGCTGCTAACAAAGCCCGAAAGGAAGCTGAGTTGGCTGCTGCCACCGCTGAGC
AATAACTAGCATAACCCCTTGGGGCCTCTAAACGGGTCTTGAGGGGTTTTTTGCTGAAAGGAGGAACTAT
ATCCGGATTGGCGAATGGG
[124 nt withheld, positions 1210-1333]
C
[91 nt withheld, positions 1335-1425]
A
[49 nt withheld, positions 1427-1475]
CCTTTGACGTTGGAGTCCACGTTCTTT
[37 nt withheld, positions 1503-1539]
ACCCTATCTCGGTCTATTCTTTTGATTTATAAGGGATTTTGCCGATTTCGGCCTATTGGTTAAAAAATGA
GCTGATTTAACAAAAATTTAACGCGAATTTTAACAAAATATTAACGCTTACAATTTAGGTGGCACTTTTC
GGGGAAATGTGCGCGGAACCCCTATTTGTTTATTTTTCTAAATACATTCAAATATGTATCCGCTCATGAA
TTAATTCTTAGAAAAACTCATCGAGCATCAAATGAAACTGCAATTTATTCATATCAGGATTATCAATACC
ATATTTTTGAAAAAGCCGTTTCTGTAATGAAGGAGAAAACTCACCGAGGCAGTTCCATAGGATGGCAAGA
TCCTGGTATCGGTCTGCGATTCCGACTCGTCCAACATCAATACAACCTATTAATTTCCCCTCGTCAAAAA
TAAGGTTATCAAGTGAGAAATCACCATGAGTGACGACTGAATCCGGTGAGAATGGCAAAAGTTTATGCAT
TTCTTTCCAGACTTGTTCAACAGGCCAGCCATTACGCTCGTCATCAAAATCACTCGCATCAACCAAACCG
TTATTCATTCGTGATTGCGCCTGAGCGAGACGAAATACGCGATCGCTGTTAAAAGGACAATTACAAACAG
GAATCGAATGCAACCGGCGCAGGAACACTGCCAGCGCATCAACAATATTTTCACCTGAATCAGGATATTC
TTCTAATACCTGGAATGCTGTTTTCCCGGGGATCGCAGTGGTGAGTAACCATGCATCATCAGGAGTACGG
ATAAAATGCTTGATGGTCGGAAGAGGCATAAATTCCGTCAGCCAGTTTAGTCTGACCATCTCATCTGTAA
CATCATTGGCAACGCTACCTTTGCCATGTTTCAGAAACAACTCTGGCGCATCGGGCTTCCCATACAATCG
ATAGATTGTCGCACCTGATTGCCCGACATTATCGCGAGCCCATTTATACCCATATAAATCAGCATCCATG
TTGGAATTTAATCGCGGCCTAGAGCAAGACGTTTCCCGTTGAATATGGCTCATAACACCCCTTGTATTAC
TGTTTATGTAAGCAGACAGTTTTATTGTTCATGACCAAAATCCCTTAACGTGAGTTTTCGTTCCACTGAG
CGTCAGACCCCGTAGAAAAGATCAAAGGATCTTCTTGAGATCCTTTTTTTCTGCGCGTAATCTGCTGCTT
GCAAACAAAAAAACCACCGCTACCAGCGGTGGTTTGTTTGCCGGATCAAGAGCTACCAACTCTTTTTCCG
AAGGTAACTGGCTTCAGCAGAGCGCAGATACCAAATACTGTCCTTCTAGTGTAGCCGTAGTTAGGCCACC
ACTTCAAGAACTCTGTAGCACCGCCTACATACCTCGCTCTGCTAATCCTGTTACCAGTGGCTGCTGCCAG
TGGCGATAAGTCGTGTCTTACCGGGTTGGACTCAAGACGATAGTTACCGGATAAGGCGCAGCGGTCGGGC
TGAACGGGGGGTTCGTGCACACAGCCCAGCTTGGAGCGAACGACCTACACCGAACTGAGATACCTACAGC
GTGAGCTATGAGAAAGCGCCACGCTTCCCGAAGGGAGAAAGGCGGACAGGTATCCGGTAAGCGGCAGGGT
CGGAACAGGAGAGCGCACGAGGGAGCTTCCAGGGGGAAACGCCTGGTATCTTTATAGTCCTGTCGGGTTT
CGCCACCTCTGACTTGAGCGTCGATTTTTGTGATGCTCGTCAGGGGGGCGGAGCCTATGGAAAAACGCCA
GCAACGCGGCCTTTTTACGGTTCCTGGCCTTTTGCTGGCCTTTTGCTCACATGTTCTTTCCTGCGTTATC
CCCTGATTCTGTGGATAACCGTATTACCGCCTTTGAGTGAGCTGATACCGCTCGCCGCAGCCGAACGACC
GAGCGCAGCGAGTCAGTGAGCGAGGAAGCGGAAGAGCGCCTGATGCGGTATTTTCTCCTTACGCATCTGT
GCGGTATTTCACACCGCAATGGTGCACTCTCAGTACAATCTGCTCTGATGCCGCATAGTTAAGCCAGTAT
ACACTCCGCTATCGCTACGTGACTGGGTCATGGCTGCGCCCCGACACCCGCCAACACCCGCTGACGCGCC
CTGACGGGCTTGTCTGCTCCCGGCATCCGCTTACAGACAAGCTGTGACCGTCTCCGGGAGCTGCATGTGT
CAGAGGTTTTCACCGTCATCACCGAAACGCGCGAGGCAGCTGCGGTAAAGCTCATCAGCGTGGTCGTGAA
GCGATTCACAGATGTCTGCCTGTTCATCCGCGTCCAGCTCGTTGAGTTTCTCCAGAAGCGTTAATGTCTG
GCTTCTGATAAAGCGGGCCATGTTAAGGGCGGTTTTTTCCTGTTTGGTCACTGATGCCTCCGTGTAAGGG
GGATTTCTGTTCATGGGGGTAATGATACCGATGAAACGAGAGAGGATGCTCACGATACGGGTTACTGATG
ATGAACATGCCCGGTTACTGGAACGTTGTGAGGGTAAACAACTGGCGGTATGGATGCGGCGGGACCAGAG
AAAAATCACTCAGGGTCAATGCCAGCGCTTCGTTAATACAGATGTAGGTGTTCCACAGGGTAGCCAGCAG
CATCCTGCGATGCAGATCCGGAACATAATGGTGCAGGGCGCTGACTTCCGCGTTTCCAGACTTTACGAAA
CACGGAAACCGAAGACCATTCATGTTGTTGCTCAGGTCGCAGACGTTTTGCAGCAGCAGTCGCTTCACGT
TCGCTCGCGTATCGGTGATTCATTCTGCTAACCAGTAAGGCAACCCCGCCAGCCTAGCCGGGTCCTCAAC
GACAGGAGCACGATCATGCGCACCCGTGGGGCCGCCATGCCGGCGATAATGGCCTGCTTCTCGCCGAAAC
GTTTGGTGGCGGGACCAGTGACGAAGGCTTGAGCGAGGGCGTGCAAGATTCCGAATACCGCAAGCGACAG
GCCGATCATCGTCGCGCTCCAGCGAAAGCGGTCCTCGCCGAAAATGACCCAGAGCGCTGCCGGCACCTGT
CCTACGAGTTGCATGATAAAGAAGACAGTCATAAGTGCGGCGACGATAGTCATGCCCCGCGCCCACCGGA
AGGAGCTGACTGGGTTGAAGGCTCTCAAGGGCATCGGTCGAGATCCCGGTGCCTAATGAGTGAGCTAACT
TACATTAATTGCGTTGCGCTCACTGCCCGCTTTCCAGTCGGGAAACCTGTCGTGCCAGCTGCATTAATGA
ATCGGCCAACGCGCGGGGAGAGGCGGTTTGCGTATTGGGCGCCAGGGTGGTTTTTCTTTTCACCAGTGAG
ACGGGCAACAGCTGATTGCCCTTCACCGCCTGGCCCTGAGAGAGTTGCAGCAAGCGGTCCACGCTGGTTT
GCCCCAGCAGGCGAAAATCCTGTTTGATGGTGGTTAACGGCGGGATATAACATGAGCTGTCTTCGGTATC
GTCGTATCCCACTACCGAGATGTCCGCACCAACGCGCAGCCCGGACTCGGTAATGGCGCGCATTGCGCCC
AGCGCCATCTGATCGTTGGCAACCAGCATCGCAGTGGGAACGATGCCCTCATTCAGCATTTGCATGGTTT
GTTGAAAACCGGACATGGCACTCCAGTCGCCTTCCCGTTCCGCTATCGGCTGAATTTGATTGCGAGTGAG
ATATTTATGCCAGCCAGCCAGACGCAGACGCGCCGAGACAGAACTTAATGGGCCCGCTAACAGCGCGATT
TGCTGGTGACCCAATGCGACCAGATGCTCCACGCCCAGTCGCGTACCGTCTTCATGGGAGAAAATAATAC
TGTTGATGGGTGTCTGGTCAGAGACATCAAGAAATAACGCCGGAACATTAGTGCAGGCAGCTTCCACAGC
AATGGCATCCTGGTCATCCAGCGGATAGTTAATGATCAGCCCACTGACGCGTTGCGCGAGAAGATTGTGC
ACCGCCGCTTTACAGGCTTCGACGCCGCTTCGTTCTACCATCGACACCACCACGCTGGCACCCAGTTGAT
CGGCGCGAGATTTAATCGCCGCGACAATTTGCGACGGCGCGTGCAGGGCCAGACTGGAGGTGGCAACGCC
AATCAGCAACGACTGTTTGCCCGCCAGTTGTTGTGCCACGCGGTTGGGAATGTAATTCAGCTCCGCCATC
GCCGCTTCCACTTTTTCCCGCGTTTTCGCAGAAACGTGGCTGGCCTGGTTCACCACGCGGGAAACGGTCT
GATAAGAGACACCGGCATACTCTGCGACATCGTATAACGTTACTGGTTTCACATTCACCACCCTGAATTG
ACTCTCTTCCGGGCGCTATCATGCCATACCGCGAAAGGTTTTGCGCCATTCGATGGTGTCCGGGATCTCG
ACGCTCTCCCTTATGCG
